>Addgene plasmid #126667 | pMT Draper-mCherry | addgene full sequence | sequence record 251766 | Addgene NGS Result
TATGCGGCATCAGAGCAGATTGTACTGAGAGTGCACCATATGCGGTGTGAAATACCGCACAGATGCGTAA
GGAGAAAATACCGCATCAGGCGCCATTCGCCATTCAGGCTGCGCAACTGTTGGGAAGGGCGATCGGTGCG
GGCCTCTTCGCTATTACGCCAGCTGGCGAAAGGGGGATGTGCTGCAAGGCGATTAAGTTGGGTAACGCCA
GGGTTTTCCCAGTCACGACGTTGTAAAACGACGGCCAGTGAATTAATTCGTTGCAGGACAGGATGTGGTG
CCCGATGTGACTAGCTCTTTGCTGCAGGCCGTCCTATCCTCTGGTTCCGATAAGAGACCCAGAACTCCGG
CCCCCCACCGCCCACCGCCACCCCCATACATATGTGGTACGCAAGTAAGAGTGCCTGCGCATGCCCCATG
TGCCCCACCAAGAGCTTTGCATCCCATACAAGTCCCCAAAGTGGAGAACCGAACCAATTCTTCGCGGGCA
GAACAAAAGCTTCTGCACACGTCTCCACTCGAATTTGGAGCCGGCCGGCGTGTGCAAAAGAGGTGAATCG
AACGAAAGACCCGTGTGTAAAGCCGCGTTTCCAAAATGTATAAAACCGAGAGCATCTGGCCAATGTGCAT
CAGTTGTGGTCAGCAGCAAAATCAAGTGAATCATCTCAGTGCAACTAAAGGGGGGATCTAGATCGGGGTA
CCTACTAGTGAAATGCACCATCACCATCATCACGAAGATCAAGTTGACCCAAGACTTATTGACGGAAAAG
GAGGAGGAGGCCGGCCCATGTTGCCGGTAATCCTCATAGCGTGCCTGGCCCAGCTGGTACTGGCTCAGGC
GGATCTTAAAGATCTGGATGGACCCAATATCTGCAAAAGAAGAGAACTATATAACGTAGACGTTGTCTAC
ACAGAACTGCAATCGTTCCAGGAACGGGGCTCCACCTGGTGCGTCACATTCCCGCCGAGGTGCTCCACCT
ATCGCATTAAACACCGAGTGGTCAACAAAACCAAGACGATTGCGAAGAACCGTATTGTGAGGGACTGTTG
TGATGGCTACATCGCGAGCGCAGGAGAATGCGTGCCGCATTGTTCGGAACCCTGCCAGCACGGTAGATGC
ATCTCCCCGGAGAAGTGCAAGTGTGATCATGGTTACGGAGGACCCGCCTGCGATATAAATTGCCCACCCG
GCTGGTATGGCCGGAACTGCTCGATGCAGTGCGACTGCCTGAACAACGCGGTATGTGAGCCCTTTTCAGG
CGACTGCGAGTGCGCCAAGGGCTACACTGGAGCACGCTGCGCGGACATCTGTCCGGAGGGCTTTTTCGGG
GCCAACTGCTCGGAGAAGTGCCGATGCGAGAACGGCGGCAAGTGTCACCACGTGTCCGGCGAATGCCAGT
GTGCTCCCGGTTTCACGGGTCCCCTATGTGATATGCGCTGTCCGGATGGAAAGCATGGCGCCCAGTGCCA
GCAGGACTGTCCCTGCCAGAACGACGGAAAGTGTCAGCCAGAGACCGGGGCCTGTATGTGCAATCCAGGC
TGGACGGGCGACGTGTGTGCAAACAAGTGTCCGGTGGGCAGCTACGGCCCTGGATGCCAAGAGAGCTGCG
AGTGCTACAAGGGAGCGCCCTGCCACCACATCACCGGCCAGTGCGAGTGTCCGCCCGGATATCGCGGAGA
ACGCTGCTTCGACGAGTGTCAGCTGAACACGTACGGATTCAACTGCAGCATGACCTGCGACTGCGCGAAC
GATGCCATGTGCGATCGGGCGAACGGAACGTGCATCTGCAACCCCGGCTGGACGGGTGCCAAGTGCGCCG
AGCGGATCTGCGAGGCGAACAAGTACGGGCTGGACTGTAACCGCACCTGCGAGTGCGACATGGAGCACAC
GGATCTGTGTCACCCGGAGACGGGAAATTGCCAGTGCAGCATCGGATGGAGCAGTGCTCAGTGCACCAGA
CCCTGCACCTTCCTGCGCTACGGCCCGAATTGCGAGCTGACCTGCAACTGCAAGAACGGAGCCAAGTGCT
CGCCGGTCAATGGTACGTGCCTGTGTGCGCCGGGCTGGCGCGGACCCACCTGCGAGGAGAGCTGCGAGCC
GGGCACCTTTGGTCAGGACTGCGCCCTGCGCTGCGACTGCCAGAACGGAGCCAAGTGCGAGCCGGAGACG
GGCCAGTGCTTGTGCACGGCCGGATGGAAGAACATCAAGTGCGACCGGCCGTGTGATCTGAACCACTTCG
GACAGGACTGCGCCAAGGTGTGCGACTGCCACAATAACGCCGCCTGCAATCCGCAGAACGGAAGCTGCAC
CTGTGCCGCCGGCTGGACGGGCGAGCGGTGCGAAAGGAAGTGCGATACCGGCAAATTCGGACACGACTGC
GCCCAGAAGTGCCAGTGCGACTTCAACAACAGCCTGGCCTGCGATGCCACCAATGGAAGATGCGTGTGCA
AGCAGGATTGGGGAGGCGTTCATTGCGAGACCAACTGTCGGAGCGGTTACTATGGTGAAAATTGTGATAA
AGTTTGCAGATGCCTGAATAACTCCTCCTGCGACCCCGATTCCGGTAACTGCATCTGCTCAGCCGGTTGG
ACTGGCGCCGACTGTGCGGAACCCTGCCCACCTGGATTCTACGGCATGGAATGCAAGGAACGGTGCCCGG
AGATCCTCCATGGCAACAAGAGCTGCGATCACATCACAGGTGAAATTCTCTGCCGCACGGGTTACATAGG
TCTCACCTGCGAGCACCCATGTCCTGCTGGACTCTACGGACCCGGCTGCAAGCTCAAGTGCAATTGCGAG
CACGGCGGCGAGTGCAACCACGTTACAGGCCAGTGCCAGTGCCTGCCAGGGTGGACAGGTTCCAACTGCA
ACGAGTCCTGTCCCACAGACACCTACGGACAAGGATGCGCCCAGCGGTGCCGCTGCGTGCACCACAAGGT
TTGCCGCAAGGCCGACGGTATGTGCATCTGCGAAACCGGCTGGTCGGGCACCCGGTGCGATGAGGTCTGT
CCGGAGGGATTCTACGGCGAGCACTGCATGAATACCTGTGCCTGTCCGTCGGCCAATTTCCAGTGCCATG
CGGCCCACGGTTGTGTGTGCAGGAGTGGCTACACCGGCGATAACTGCGACGAGCTAATCGCCTCTCAACG
TATTGCAGACCAAAGCGAAAATTCGAGCCGGGCGAGTGTAGCTCTGACCTTAGTCCTGATGACCCTGTTT
GCGTACATAATCTTCGCAGTGTTCATTTACTACCGCCGACGTGTGTCCAATCTAAAAACCGAAATCGCCC
ATGTACACTACACCCATGATACGAATCCCCCGAGCTGGCCGCCCAACCACAACTTCGACAATCCCGTGTA
CGGCATGCAGGCGGAAACGCGTCTCCTGCCCAACAATATGCGTTCCAAGATGAACAACTTTGACCAGAGG
AGCACGATGAGCACGGACTACGGCGATGACTGCAATGCCAGTGGCAGGGTGGGTAGCTATTCGATCAACT
ACAACCACGACCTGCTAACGAAGAACTTGAACGCGGACCGGACCAATCCGATTGTGTACAACGAATCCCT
CAAAGAGGAGCATGTCTACGACGAGATCAAGCACAAGGAGGGCTACAAGGATCCCGATGAATACGATCAC
CTGGACTACTCACGACCCAGCACCTCGCAGAAGCCGCACTACCACCGCATGAACGACGCCATGCTCAACA
TCAACCAGGACGAGGAGAAGCCCAGCAACGTGAAGAACATGACTGTGCTGCTGAACAAACCGCTGCCGCC
CACGGAACCGGAGCCACAACACGAGTGCTTCGACAACACGAACACCAACCTGGACAACGTGTCGACGGCG
TCGCCTAGTTCCAGTCCGAAATTTCTAAAGCGGCGCGCCGGCGGCCGCTCGAGTCTAGAGGGCCCCGTGA
GCAAGGGCGAGGAGGATAACATGGCCATCATCAAGGAGTTCATGCGCTTCAAGGTGCACATGGAGGGCTC
CGTGAACGGCCACGAGTTCGAGATCGAGGGCGAGGGCGAGGGCCGCCCCTACGAGGGCACCCAGACCGCC
AAGCTGAAGGTGACCAAGGGTGGCCCCCTGCCCTTCGCCTGGGACATCCTGTCCCCTCAGTTCATGTACG
GCTCCAAGGCCTACGTGAAGCACCCCGCCGACATCCCCGACTACTTGAAGCTGTCCTTCCCCGAGGGCTT
CAAGTGGGAGCGCGTGATGAACTTCGAGGACGGCGGCGTGGTGACCGTGACCCAGGACTCCTCCCTGCAG
GACGGCGAGTTCATCTACAAGGTGAAGCTGCGCGGCACCAACTTCCCCTCCGACGGCCCCGTAATGCAGA
AGAAGACCATGGGCTGGGAGGCCTCCTCCGAGCGGATGTACCCCGAGGACGGCGCCCTGAAGGGCGAGAT
CAAGCAGAGGCTGAAGCTGAAGGACGGCGGCCACTACGACGCTGAGGTCAAGACCACCTACAAGGCCAAG
AAGCCCGTGCAGCTGCCCGGCGCCTACAACGTCAACATCAAGTTGGACATCACCTCCCACAACGAGGACT
ACACCATCGTGGAACAGTACGAACGCGCCGAGGGCCGCCACTCCACCGGCGGCATGGACGAGCTGTACAA
GTAAGTTTAAACCCGCTGATCAGCCTCGACTGTGCCTTCTAAGATCCAGACATGATAAGATACATTGATG
AGTTTGGACAAACCACAACTAGAATGCAGTGAAAAAAATGCTTTATTTGTGAAATTTGTGATGCTATTGC
TTTATTTGTAACCATTATAAGCTGCAATAAACAAGTTAACTCTAGAGGATCCGGTGCGTGGTGGTTTCAT
GCTTCTGGGAACGGCAAATGGGTTTAGGATTGGGAACCCCTCATCATCTGTTGGAATATACTATTCAACC
TACAAAAGTAACGTTAAACAACACTACTTTATATTTGATATGAATGGCCACACCTTTTATGCCATAAAAC
ATATTGTAAGAGAATACCACTCTTTTTATTCCTTCTTTCCTTCTTGTACGTTTTTTGCTGTAAGTAGGTC
GTGGTGCTGGTGTTGCAGTTGAAATAACTTAAAATATAAATCATAAAACTCAAACATAAACTTGACTATT
TATTTATTTATTAAGAAAGGAAATATAAATTATAAATTACAACAGATCCCCCGGGCTGCAGGAATTCGAT
AGCTTGCATGCCTGCAGGTCGGCCGCCACGACCGGTGCCGCCACCATCCCCTGACCCACGCCCCTGACCC
CTCACAAGGAGACGACCTTCCATGACCGAGTACAAGCCCACGGTGCGCCTCGCCACCCGCGACGACGTCC
CCCGGGCCGTACGCACCCTCGCCGCCGCGTTCGCCGACTACCCCGCCACGCGCCACACCGTCGACCCGGA
CCGCCACATCGAGCGGGTCACCGAGCTGCAAGAACTCTTCCTCACGCGCGTCGGGCTCGACATCGGCAAG
GTGTGGGTCGCGGACGACGGCGCCGCGGTGGCGGTCTGGACCACGCCGGAGAGCGTCGAAGCGGGGGCGG
TGTTCGCCGAGATCGGCCCGCGCATGGCCGAGTTGAGCGGTTCCCGGCTGGCCGCGCAGCAACAGATGGA
AGGCCTCCTGGCGCCGCACCGGCCCAAGGAGCCCGCGTGGTTCCTGGCCACCGTCGGCGTCTCGCCCGAC
CACCAGGGCAAGGGTCTGGGCAGCGCCGTCGTGCTCCCCGGAGTGGAGGCGGCCGAGCGCGCCGGGGTGC
CCGCCTTCCTGGAGACCTCCGCGCCCCGCAACCTCCCCTTCTACGAGCGGCTCGGCTTCACCGTCACCGC
CGACGTCGAGGTGCCCGAAGGACCGCGCACCTGGTGCATGACCCGCAAGCCCGGTGCCTGACGCCCGCCC
CACGACCCGCAGCGCCCGACCGAAAGGAGCGCACGACCCCATGGCTCCGACCGAAGCCACCCGGGGCGGC
CCCGCCGACCCCGCACCCGCCCCCGAGGCCCACCGACTCTAGATCAAGCTTATCGATACCGTCGACCTCG
AGGCCAGCTAGCTTGAACTTGTTTATTGCAGCTTATAATGGTTACAAATAAAGCAATAGCATCACAAATT
TCACAAATAAAGCATTTTTTTCACTGCATTCTAGTTGTGGTTTGTCCAAACTCATCAATGTATCTTATCA
TGTCTGGATCGGGTACCCAATTGCATTCATTTTATGTTTCAGGTTCAGGGGGAGGTGTGGGAGGTTTTTT
AAAGCAAGTAAAACCTCTACAAATGTGGTATGGCTGATTATGATCAGTCGACCTGCAGGCATGCAAGCTT
GGCGTAATCATGGTCATAGCTGTTTCCTGTGTGAAATTGTTATCCGCTCACAATTCCACACAACATACGA
GCCGGAAGCATAAAGTGTAAAGCCTGGGGTGCCTAATGAGTGAGCTAACTCACATTAATTGCGTTGCGCT
CACTGCCCGCTTTCCAGTCGGGAAACCTGTCGTGCCAGCTGCATTAATGAATCGGCCAACGCGCGGGGAG
AGGCGGTTTGCGTATTGGGCGCTCTTCCGCTTCCTCGCTCACTGACTCGCTGCGCTCGGTCGTTCGGCTG
CGGCGAGCGGTATCAGCTCACTCAAAGGCGGTAATACGGTTATCCACAGAATCAGGGGATAACGCAGGAA
AGAACATGTGAGCAAAAGGCCAGCAAAAGGCCAGGAACCGTAAAAAGGCCGCGTTGCTGGCGTTTTTCCA
TAGGCTCCGCCCCCCTGACGAGCATCACAAAAATCGACGCTCAAGTCAGAGGTGGCGAAACCCGACAGGA
CTATAAAGATACCAGGCGTTTCCCCCTGGAAGCTCCCTCGTGCGCTCTCCTGTTCCGACCCTGCCGCTTA
CCGGATACCTGTCCGCCTTTCTCCCTTCGGGAAGCGTGGCGCTTTCTCATAGCTCACGCTGTAGGTATCT
CAGTTCGGTGTAGGTCGTTCGCTCCAAGCTGGGCTGTGTGCACGAACCCCCCGTTCAGCCCGACCGCTGC
GCCTTATCCGGTAACTATCGTCTTGAGTCCAACCCGGTAAGACACGACTTATCGCCACTGGCAGCAGCCA
CTGGTAACAGGATTAGCAGAGCGAGGTATGTAGGCGGTGCTACAGAGTTCTTGAAGTGGTGGCCTAACTA
CGGCTACACTAGAAGAACAGTATTTGGTATCTGCGCTCTGCTGAAGCCAGTTACCTTCGGAAAAAGAGTT
GGTAGCTCTTGATCCGGCAAACAAACCACCGCTGGTAGCGGTGGTTTTTTTGTTTGCAAGCAGCAGATTA
CGCGCAGAAAAAAAGGATCTCAAGAAGATCCTTTGATCTTTTCTACGGGGTCTGACGCTCAGTGGAACGA
AAACTCACGTTAAGGGATTTTGGTCATGAGATTATCAAAAAGGATCTTCACCTAGATCCTTTTAAATTAA
AAATGAAGTTTTAAATCAATCTAAAGTATATATGAGTAAACTTGGTCTGACAGTTACCAATGCTTAATCA
GTGAGGCACCTATCTCAGCGATCTGTCTATTTCGTTCATCCATAGTTGCCTGACTCCCCGTCGTGTAGAT
AACTACGATACGGGAGGGCTTACCATCTGGCCCCAGTGCTGCAATGATACCGCGAGACCCACGCTCACCG
GCTCCAGATTTATCAGCAATAAACCAGCCAGCCGGAAGGGCCGAGCGCAGAAGTGGTCCTGCAACTTTAT
CCGCCTCCATCCAGTCTATTAATTGTTGCCGGGAAGCTAGAGTAAGTAGTTCGCCAGTTAATAGTTTGCG
CAACGTTGTTGCCATTGCTACAGGCATCGTGGTGTCACGCTCGTCGTTTGGTATGGCTTCATTCAGCTCC
GGTTCCCAACGATCAAGGCGAGTTACATGATCCCCCATGTTGTGCAAAAAAGCGGTTAGCTCCTTCGGTC
CTCCGATCGTTGTCAGAAGTAAGTTGGCCGCAGTGTTATCACTCATGGTTATGGCAGCACTGCATAATTC
TCTTACTGTCATGCCATCCGTAAGATGCTTTTCTGTGACTGGTGAGTACTCAACCAAGTCATTCTGAGAA
TAGTGTATGCGGCGACCGAGTTGCTCTTGCCCGGCGTCAATACGGGATAATACCGCGCCACATAGCAGAA
CTTTAAAAGTGCTCATCATTGGAAAACGTTCTTCGGGGCGAAAACTCTCAAGGATCTTACCGCTGTTGAG
ATCCAGTTCGATGTAACCCACTCGTGCACCCAACTGATCTTCAGCATCTTTTACTTTCACCAGCGTTTCT
GGGTGAGCAAAAACAGGAAGGCAAAATGCCGCAAAAAAGGGAATAAGGGCGACACGGAAATGTTGAATAC
TCATACTCTTCCTTTTTCAATATTATTGAAGCATTTATCAGGGTTATTGTCTCATGAGCGGATACATATT
TGAATGTATTTAGAAAAATAAACAAATAGGGGTTCCGCGCACATTTCCCCGAAAAGTGCCACCTGACGTC
TAAGAAACCATTATTATCATGACATTAACCTATAAAAATAGGCGTATCACGAGGCCCTTTCGTCTCGCGC
GTTTCGGTGATGACGGTGAAAACCTCTGACACATGCAGCTCCCGGAGACGGTCACAGCTTGTCTGTAAGC
GGATGCCGGGAGCAGACAAGCCCGTCAGGGCGCGTCAGCGGGTGTTGGCGGGTGTCGGGGCTGGCTTAAC
Features (pLannotate 1.2.2; 23 found; start..end, strand, type, name):
     96..253     -  CDS            lacZα (fragment): LacZα fragment of β-galactosidase; lacZ fragment
    255..681     +  promoter       MT promoter: Drosophila metallothionein promoter
    788..3880    +  CDS            drpr: DRPR_DROME - Also known as Megf10. Experimental evidence at protein level: Swiss-Prot protein existence level 1. [Isoform A]: Potently inhibits glial cell engulfment of axonal debris produced following axonal injury. From Drosophila melanogaster (Fruit fly).
   3917..4623    +  CDS            mCherry (fragment): monomeric derivative of DsRed fluorescent protein (Shaner et al., 2004) mammalian codon-optimized
   4663..4797    -  polyA_signal   SV40 poly(A) signal: SV40 polyadenylation signal
   4879..5155    +  promoter       copia promoter: strong promoter from the Drosophila transposable element copia (Sinclair et al., 1986)
   5155..5181    +  misc_feature   MCS (fragment): pBluescript multiple cloning site
   5181..5201    -  misc_feature   MCS (fragment): pUC18/19 multiple cloning site
   5272..5871    +  CDS            PuroR: puromycin N-acetyltransferase; pac from Streptomyces alboniger; confers resistance to puromycin
   5921..5986    +  CDS            dmpM (fragment): DMPM_STRAD - Protein inferred from homology: Swiss-Prot protein existence level 3. From Streptomyces alboniger.
   5993..6023    +  misc_feature   MCS (fragment): pBluescript multiple cloning site
   6036..6170    +  polyA_signal   SV40 poly(A) signal: SV40 polyadenylation signal
   6192..6276    -  CDS            large T antigen (fragment): large T antigen from SV40 (simian virus 40)
   6276..6300    +  misc_feature   MCS (fragment): pUC18/19 multiple cloning site
   6337..6353    -  protein_bind   lac operator: The lac repressor binds to the lac operator to inhibit transcription in E. coli. This inhibition can be relieved by adding lactose or isopropyl-β-D-thiogalactopyranoside (IPTG). lac repressor encoded by lacI
   6361..6391    -  promoter       lac promoter: promoter for the E. coli lac operon
   6406..6427    -  protein_bind   CAP binding site: CAP binding activates transcription in the presence of cAMP. E. coli catabolite activator protein
   6440..6532    -  CDS            lacI (fragment): lac repressor; lacI; The lac repressor binds to the lac operator to inhibit transcription in E. coli. This inhibition can be relieved by adding lactose or isopropyl-β-D-thiogalactopyranoside (IPTG).
   6715..7303    -  rep_origin     ori: high-copy-number ColE1/pMB1/pBR322/pUC origin of replication
   7474..8334    -  CDS            AmpR: β-lactamase; bla; confers resistance to ampicillin, carbenicillin, and related antibiotics
   8335..8439    -  promoter       AmpR promoter: bla
   8534..8569    +  CDS            rop (fragment): Rop protein, which maintains plasmids at low copy number; rop
   8671..90      +  misc_feature   bom (fragment) (across the origin): basis of mobility region from pBR322
