[The description below was written by a language model from this plasmid's Addgene catalogue record and pLannotate feature annotations shown in this document.]
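Description:
pMT Draper-mCherry is an 8.7 kb insect expression plasmid built on the pMT backbone for inducible production of a fluorescently tagged Draper receptor in Drosophila S2 cells. In bacteria it is maintained through a high-copy ColE1/pUC-type origin and an ampicillin resistance gene (β-lactamase) under its own promoter. Short remnants of lacZα, lacI, rop, the bom region and multiple cloning sites are also annotated, and these are leftovers of the cloning vectors from which the backbone was assembled rather than functional parts.

The payload is the Drosophila melanogaster drpr coding sequence, encoding the engulfment receptor Draper. It is followed closely by mCherry, a monomeric red fluorescent protein, giving a C-terminal fusion as the construct name implies. The insert was assembled by Gibson cloning. The fusion lies downstream of the Drosophila metallothionein (MT) promoter, which is largely silent until metal ions such as copper are added, so expression can be switched on when wanted. An SV40 polyadenylation signal lies just downstream of the fusion. The feature table also shows a second cassette in which the strong copia transposon promoter drives puromycin N-acetyltransferase, followed by another SV40 poly(A) signal. This should allow puromycin selection of transfected S2 cells, although the catalogue entry does not itself mention it.

The record notes a C813Y substitution in the insert, which the depositor states does not affect plasmid function. The construct was deposited with a study of how spatial control of Draper signaling initiates apoptotic cell engulfment, consistent with its use for visualizing receptor localization in live cells.
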