Addgene plasmid #126667: pMT Draper-mCherry
Purpose: Inducible expression of Draper-mCherry in S2 cells
Depositing lab: Ron Vale. Depositing organization: University of California, San Francisco (UCSF). Publication: Spatial control of Draper receptor signaling initiates apoptotic cell engulfment. Williamson AP, Vale RD. J Cell Biol. 2018 Nov 5;217(11):3977-3992. doi: 10.1083/jcb.201711175. Epub 2018 Aug 23. PubMed 30139739.
Backbone
  Vector backbone: pMT
  Vector type: Insect Expression
Growth in bacteria
  Bacterial resistance: Ampicillin, 100 μg/mL
  Growth temperature: 37°C
  Growth strain: DH5alpha
  Copy number: High Copy
Gene/Insert
  Gene/Insert name: Draper mCherry
  Mutation: C813Y- see depositor comments below
  Cloning method: Gibson Cloning
  Sequencing primers: 5′ CATCTCAGTGCAACTAAA
Terms and licenses: Academic/Nonprofit Terms; Industry Terms: Not Available to Industry
Depositor comments: Depositor confirms mutation does not affect plasmid function.
How to cite: pMT Draper-mCherry was a gift from Ron Vale (Addgene plasmid # 126667 ; http://n2t.net/addgene:126667 ; RRID:Addgene_126667)
